Addgene plasmid #128728: pCPP5539
Purpose: Phytopathogen Pseudomonas syringae pv. tomato type III secretion system effector (gene lacking stop codon) Gateway donor clone
Depositing lab: Alan Collmer. Depositing organization: Cornell University. Publication: A survey of the Pseudomonas syringae pv. tomato DC3000 type III secretion system effector repertoire reveals several effectors that are deleterious when expressed in Saccharomyces cerevisiae. Munkvold KR, Martin ME, Bronstein PA, Collmer A. Mol Plant Microbe Interact. 2008 Apr;21(4):490-502. doi: 10.1094/MPMI-21-4-0490. PubMed 18321194.
Backbone
  Vector backbone: pENTR/SD/D-TOPO
  Vector type: Bacterial Expression
Growth in bacteria
  Bacterial resistance: Kanamycin, 50 μg/mL
  Growth temperature: 37°C
  Growth strain: DH5alpha
  Copy number: High Copy
Gene/Insert
  Gene/Insert name: hopAF1
  Species: Pseudomonas syringae
  Cloning method: TOPO Cloning
Terms and licenses: Academic/Nonprofit Terms; Industry Terms: Not Available to Industry
Depositor comments: Also reference: PMID 29742421.
How to cite: pCPP5539 was a gift from Alan Collmer (Addgene plasmid # 128728 ; http://n2t.net/addgene:128728 ; RRID:Addgene_128728)
