[The description below was written by a language model from this plasmid's Addgene catalogue record and pLannotate feature annotations shown in this document.]
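Description:
pCPP5539 is a Gateway entry clone built on the pENTR/SD/D-TOPO backbone, carrying the hopAF1 gene of the plant pathogen Pseudomonas syringae pv. tomato, which encodes an effector delivered by the type III secretion system. The gene was inserted by directional TOPO cloning and deliberately lacks its stop codon, so that after transfer into a destination vector the open reading frame can be read through into a C-terminal tag or fusion partner supplied by that vector. The plasmid is about 3.5 kb, is maintained in E. coli at high copy from a ColE1/pUC-type origin, and is selected with kanamycin through the aph(3')-Ia resistance gene.

In the annotated sequence the insert itself was not called as a feature, but it corresponds to the unannotated stretch lying between the attL1 and attL2 recombination sites, which wrap around the numbering origin of the circular map. Immediately upstream of that region sits the bacteriophage T7 gene 10 ribosome binding site, the Shine-Dalgarno element that gives this backbone its "SD" designation and allows efficient translation in bacteria once the cassette is placed behind a prokaryotic promoter. A T7 promoter lies just outside attL2, oriented back toward the insert, and rrnB T1 and T2 terminators upstream of attL1 insulate the cloning site from read-through transcription from the backbone. Short lacI and lacZα fragments are backbone remnants without evident function.

The clone is not itself an expression construct. It is a donor for LR Clonase reactions that move hopAF1 into expression vectors. The associated work surveyed the DC3000 effector repertoire by expression in Saccharomyces cerevisiae to identify effectors deleterious to yeast.
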