Features (pLannotate 1.2.2; 10 found; start..end, strand, type, name):
     12..32      +  RBS            RBS: efficient ribosome binding site from bacteriophage T7 gene 10 (Olins and Rangwala, 1989)
    910..1009    -  protein_bind   attL2: mutant version of attL; recombination site for the Gateway® LR reaction LR Clonase™
   1027..1045    -  promoter       T7 promoter: promoter for bacteriophage T7 RNA polymerase
   1179..1988    +  CDS            KanR: aminoglycoside phosphotransferase; aph(3')-Ia; confers resistance to kanamycin in bacteria or G418 (Geneticin®) in eukaryotes
   2135..2723    +  rep_origin     ori: high-copy-number ColE1/pMB1/pBR322/pUC origin of replication
   2906..2998    +  CDS            lacI (fragment): lac repressor; lacI; The lac repressor binds to the lac operator to inhibit transcription in E. coli. This inhibition can be relieved by adding lactose or isopropyl-β-D-thiogalactopyranoside (IPTG).
   3053..3080    -  terminator     rrnB T2 terminator: transcription terminator T2 from the E. coli rrnB gene
   3212..3255    +  terminator     rrnB T1 terminator: Escherichia coli rrnB; transcription terminator T1 from the E. coli rrnB gene
   3302..3338    -  CDS            lacZα (fragment): LacZα fragment of β-galactosidase; lacZ fragment
   3354..3453    +  protein_bind   attL1: mutant version of attL; recombination site for the Gateway® LR reaction LR Clonase™
>Addgene plasmid #128728 | pCPP5539 | addgene full sequence | sequence record 252539 | Addgene NGS Result
CCGCGGCCGCCTTGTTTAACTTTAAGAAGGAGCCCTTCACCATGGGGCTATGTATTTCAAAACACTCTGG
TAGCAGTTACAGCTACAGTGATAGCGACCGCTGGCAAGTGCCTGCATGCCCTCCAAACGCCAGGTCTGTA
TCCAGTCATCAAACAGCATCTGCGAGTGACATCGCATCAGGCGATGTGGATGAACGTCCTGCAACGTTTT
CTCATTTTCAACTTGCGCGGTGCGGTGGAGAGTACACGCTTAGCATGGTTTCTGCAGCGGCTTATCAAGC
AGAAAGACGGCATCGCGGTAATTTAATAAAAGATCGTAGTCAATCCATACTCCCATGGGTCCAGGTATAT
CATTCTAAAAAAGGTTTGGATTACAGCTTCCAGATCGACAGAACTACGACTGTTAAAGTGGCTGGATTCA
ACTGCTCTATCCCCAATAACAGAGGGACTCGGCATTTATACAGCGCTGGTACGAGTCAGACAAACATGCC
TGTCATCGCAGACAACATGAGCGCATGCATTGCTGTCGCGTGTGCGGCGGAAAACGTGGATGCTGGCACG
GGTGAACGTAGGCCGGGGGCGAAAGTTCGCGTATTCCATCTACTCCCTTTTCGACGCGAAGACCTTGTGC
CAGAAGAAGTTTTAGCTTCTGTGCGCGATTATCTGCGAACGACCAAAGAACAGGGGCTAACAATGCGCGT
AGCTATGCATGGAGGGAATACAGAGGGTGATTTCTCAGTCAGCACTGCGCAGGCATTGAAAGGCCTGTTT
GCTAATGAAGGGATCCCGCTTGAATTTGACGAGACCTGTGCAAACCGAACGTCTGAAACACTGCTTGGTG
CCGTTATCTTAGATGACAACTCGACTCATTTCATAAAACATCTGGTCGCACAAAAGGGTGGGCGCGCCGA
CCCAGCTTTCTTGTACAAAGTTGGCATTATAAGAAAGCATTGCTTATCAATTTGTTGCAACGAACAGGTC
ACTATCAGTCAAAATAAAATCATTATTTGCCATCCAGCTGATATCCCCTATAGTGAGTCGTATTACATGG
TCATAGCTGTTTCCTGGCAGCTCTGGCCCGTGTCTCAAAATCTCTGATGTTACATTGCACAAGATAAAAA
TATATCATCATGAACAATAAAACTGTCTGCTTACATAAACAGTAATACAAGGGGTGTTATGAGCCATATT
CAACGGGAAACGTCGAGGCCGCGATTAAATTCCAACATGGATGCTGATTTATATGGGTATAAATGGGCTC
GCGATAATGTCGGGCAATCAGGTGCGACAATCTATCGCTTGTATGGGAAGCCCGATGCGCCAGAGTTGTT
TCTGAAACATGGCAAAGGTAGCGTTGCCAATGATGTTACAGATGAGATGGTCAGACTAAACTGGCTGACG
GAATTTATGCCTCTTCCGACCATCAAGCATTTTATCCGTACTCCTGATGATGCATGGTTACTCACCACTG
CGATCCCCGGAAAAACAGCATTCCAGGTATTAGAAGAATATCCTGATTCAGGTGAAAATATTGTTGATGC
GCTGGCAGTGTTCCTGCGCCGGTTGCATTCGATTCCTGTTTGTAATTGTCCTTTTAACAGCGATCGCGTA
TTTCGTCTCGCTCAGGCGCAATCACGAATGAATAACGGTTTGGTTGATGCGAGTGATTTTGATGACGAGC
GTAATGGCTGGCCTGTTGAACAAGTCTGGAAAGAAATGCATAAACTTTTGCCATTCTCACCGGATTCAGT
CGTCACTCATGGTGATTTCTCACTTGATAACCTTATTTTTGACGAGGGGAAATTAATAGGTTGTATTGAT
GTTGGACGAGTCGGAATCGCAGACCGATACCAGGATCTTGCCATCCTATGGAACTGCCTCGGTGAGTTTT
CTCCTTCATTACAGAAACGGCTTTTTCAAAAATATGGTATTGATAATCCTGATATGAATAAATTGCAGTT
TCATTTGATGCTCGATGAGTTTTTCTAATCAGAATTGGTTAATTGGTTGTAACACTGGCAGAGCATTACG
CTGACTTGACGGGACGGCGCAAGCTCATGACCAAAATCCCTTAACGTGAGTTACGCGTCGTTCCACTGAG
CGTCAGACCCCGTAGAAAAGATCAAAGGATCTTCTTGAGATCCTTTTTTTCTGCGCGTAATCTGCTGCTT
GCAAACAAAAAAACCACCGCTACCAGCGGTGGTTTGTTTGCCGGATCAAGAGCTACCAACTCTTTTTCCG
AAGGTAACTGGCTTCAGCAGAGCGCAGATACCAAATACTGTTCTTCTAGTGTAGCCGTAGTTAGGCCACC
ACTTCAAGAACTCTGTAGCACCGCCTACATACCTCGCTCTGCTAATCCTGTTACCAGTGGCTGCTGCCAG
TGGCGATAAGTCGTGTCTTACCGGGTTGGACTCAAGACGATAGTTACCGGATAAGGCGCAGCGGTCGGGC
TGAACGGGGGGTTCGTGCACACAGCCCAGCTTGGAGCGAACGACCTACACCGAACTGAGATACCTACAGC
GTGAGCTATGAGAAAGCGCCACGCTTCCCGAAGGGAGAAAGGCGGACAGGTATCCGGTAAGCGGCAGGGT
CGGAACAGGAGAGCGCACGAGGGAGCTTCCAGGGGGAAACGCCTGGTATCTTTATAGTCCTGTCGGGTTT
CGCCACCTCTGACTTGAGCGTCGATTTTTGTGATGCTCGTCAGGGGGGCGGAGCCTATGGAAAAACGCCA
GCAACGCGGCCTTTTTACGGTTCCTGGCCTTTTGCTGGCCTTTTGCTCACATGTTCTTTCCTGCGTTATC
CCCTGATTCTGTGGATAACCGTATTACCGCCTTTGAGTGAGCTGATACCGCTCGCCGCAGCCGAACGACC
GAGCGCAGCGAGTCAGTGAGCGAGGAAGCGGAAGAGCGCCCAATACGCAAACCGCCTCTCCCCGCGCGTT
GGCCGATTCATTAATGCAGCTGGCACGACAGGTTTCCCGACTGGAAAGCGGGCAGTGAGCGCAACGCAAT
TAATACGCGTACCGCTAGCCAGGAAGAGTTTGTAGAAACGCAAAAAGGCCATCCGTCAGGATGGCCTTCT
GCTTAGTTTGATGCCTGGCAGTTTATGGCGGGCGTCCTGCCCGCCACCCTCCGGGCCGTTGCTTCACAAC
GTTCAAATCCGCTCCCGGCGGATTTGTCCTACTCAGGAGAGCGTTCACCGACAAACAACAGATAAAACGA
AAGGCCCAGTCTTCCGACTGAGCCTTTCGTTTTATTTGATGCCTGGCAGTTCCCTACTCTCGCGTTAACG
CTAGCATGGATGTTTTCCCAGTCACGACGTTGTAAAACGACGGCCAGTCTTAAGCTCGGGCCCCAAATAA
TGATTTTATTTTGACTGATAGTGACCTGTTCGTTGCAACAAATTGATGAGCAATGCTTTTTTATAATGCC
AACTTTGTACAAAAAAGCAGGCT
